Addgene plasmid #80517: Rab5b cds in pGem-T Easy
Purpose: Can be used for in situ hybridisation or other purposes
Depositing lab: Rob Parton. Depositing organization: University of Queensland, Institute for Molecular Bioscience. Publication: A plasmid library of full-length zebrafish rab proteins for in vivo cell biology. Hall TE, Martel N, Lo HP, Xiong Z, Parton RG. Cell Logist. 2017 Mar 1;7(1):e1301151. doi: 10.1080/21592799.2017.1301151. eCollection 2017. PubMed 28396820.
Backbone
  Vector backbone: pGemT easy
  Backbone manufacturer: Promega
Growth in bacteria
  Bacterial resistance: Ampicillin, 100 μg/mL
  Growth temperature: 37°C
  Growth strain: DH5alpha
  Copy number: High Copy
Gene/Insert
  Gene/Insert name: rab5b
  Species: D. rerio (zebrafish)
  Entrez Gene: rab5b (a.k.a. zgc:76978)
Terms and licenses: Academic/Nonprofit Terms; Industry Terms: Not Available to Industry
How to cite: Rab5b cds in pGem-T Easy was a gift from Rob Parton (Addgene plasmid # 80517 ; http://n2t.net/addgene:80517 ; RRID:Addgene_80517)
