[The description below was written by a language model from this plasmid's Addgene catalogue record and pLannotate feature annotations shown in this document.]
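Description:
Rab5b cds in pGem-T Easy is a small (about 3.7 kb) bacterial cloning plasmid carrying the coding sequence of zebrafish (Danio rerio) rab5b in the commercial pGEM-T Easy TA-cloning backbone. It is propagated in E. coli as a high-copy plasmid through a ColE1/pUC-type origin and selected with ampicillin via the β-lactamase gene and its native promoter. An f1 bacteriophage origin is also present, which in principle allows single-stranded DNA production with helper phage. It belongs to a plasmid library of full-length zebrafish Rab proteins assembled for in vivo cell biology.

The insert sits within the multiple cloning region that interrupts the lacZα fragment, downstream of the lac promoter, operator and CAP binding site; this is the arrangement that normally supports blue/white screening of recombinants in this backbone. The roughly 640 bp open reading frame was annotated automatically by similarity to human RAB5B, a small GTPase involved in vesicular traffic and protein transport, but the catalogue record identifies it as the zebrafish orthologue. A short match to a hornet peptide beside the insert is probably a spurious annotation hit in polylinker sequence. The coding sequence lies in the sense orientation relative to the flanking T7 promoter, with an SP6 promoter facing inward from the opposite side. In vitro transcription from SP6 should therefore give antisense RNA and from T7 sense RNA, which fits the stated purpose of generating riboprobes for in situ hybridisation. No eukaryotic promoter, tag or reporter is annotated, so the plasmid is not an expression vector for animal cells. It can also serve as a sequence-verified template for subcloning rab5b into other vectors.
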