Features (pLannotate 1.2.2; 14 found; start..end, strand, type, name):
    349..506     -  CDS            lacZα (fragment): LacZα fragment of β-galactosidase; lacZ fragment
    509..527     +  promoter       T7 promoter: promoter for bacteriophage T7 RNA polymerase
    605..1246    +  CDS            RAB5B: RAB5B_HUMAN - Experimental evidence at protein level: Swiss-Prot protein existence level 1. Protein transport. Probably involved in vesicular traffic. From Homo sapiens (Human).
   1260..1322    -  CDS            VESPI_VESMG (fragment): Experimental evidence at protein level: Swiss-Prot protein existence level 1. Shows contractile activity on isolated ileum smooth muscle. From Vespa magnifica (Hornet).
   1334..1352    -  promoter       SP6 promoter: promoter for bacteriophage SP6 RNA polymerase
   1394..1410    -  protein_bind   lac operator: The lac repressor binds to the lac operator to inhibit transcription in E. coli. This inhibition can be relieved by adding lactose or isopropyl-β-D-thiogalactopyranoside (IPTG). lac repressor encoded by lacI
   1418..1448    -  promoter       lac promoter: promoter for the E. coli lac operon
   1463..1484    -  protein_bind   CAP binding site: CAP binding activates transcription in the presence of cAMP. E. coli catabolite activator protein
   1497..1589    -  CDS            lacI (fragment): lac repressor; lacI; The lac repressor binds to the lac operator to inhibit transcription in E. coli. This inhibition can be relieved by adding lactose or isopropyl-β-D-thiogalactopyranoside (IPTG).
   1772..2360    -  rep_origin     ori: high-copy-number ColE1/pMB1/pBR322/pUC origin of replication
   2531..3391    -  CDS            AmpR: β-lactamase; bla; confers resistance to ampicillin, carbenicillin, and related antibiotics
   3392..3496    -  promoter       AmpR promoter: bla
   3523..3573    +  misc_feature   bom (fragment): basis of mobility region from pBR322
   3601..345     -  rep_origin     f1 ori (across the origin) (sequence partly withheld): f1 bacteriophage origin of replication; arrow indicates direction of (+) strand synthesis
>Addgene plasmid #80517 | Rab5b cds in pGem-T Easy | addgene full sequence | sequence record 176657 | Addgene NGS Result
AGACCGAGATAGGGT
[37 nt withheld, positions 16-52]
AAAGAACGTGGACTCCAACGTCAAAGG
[49 nt withheld, positions 80-128]
T
[91 nt withheld, positions 130-220]
G
[124 nt withheld, positions 222-345]
CCATTCGCCATTCAGGCTGCGCAACTGTTGGGAAGGGCGATCGGTGCGGGCCTCTTCGCTATTACGCCAG
CTGGCGAAAGGGGGATGTGCTGCAAGGCGATTAAGTTGGGTAACGCCAGGGTTTTCCCAGTCACGACGTT
GTAAAACGACGGCCAGTGAATTGTAATACGACTCACTATAGGGCGAATTGGGCCCGACGTCGCATGCTCC
CGGCCGCCATGGCGGCCGCGGGAATTCGATTGGCCACCCTTCCTACATCATGAGTACCCGTGGGACAGGC
AGGGCCAATGGGAACCTACCGCAGACCAAGATCTGCCAGTTTAAACTGGTGCTGCTGGGAGACATGGCCG
TCGGCAAGTCCAGCCTGGTGCTGCGCTTTGTGAAGGGACAGTTTGATGAGTTTCAGGAGACCACCATTGG
AGCTGCATTCTTGGCCCAGTCTGTTTGTCTGGACGACACTACAGTGAAGTTTGAGATTTGGGACACAGCC
GGACAAGAGCGCTACCACAGCTTGGCTCCCATGTACTACCGTGGAGCCCAGGCAGCCATTGTAGTGTTTG
ATATCACTAAACCTGAAACATTTGAGCGAGCAAAAGCATGGGTGAAAGAGCTGCAGCGGCAGGCCAGTCC
CAACATAGTCATTGCTCTTGCAGGAAACAAAGCCGATCTAGCAGACAAGAGACTTGTGGAGTATGAGGAA
GCCCAGACATATGCAGAAGACACAGGTTTACTGTTCATGGAAACCTCTGCCAAGACTGCAATGAATGTAA
ACGAGTTGTTCCTGGCCATTGCAAAAAAGATGCCAAAAACAGACACCCAAAACCCTACGCATGCTGCGCG
ACACAGGGGCGTGAACCTGCAGGACCCAGACGCACAGTCCACTCGAAGCTGCTGTGGGAACTAAAGGCAA
TCACTAGTGAATTCGCGGCCGCCTGCAGGTCGACCATATGGGAGAGCTCCCAACGCGTTGGATGCATAGC
TTGAGTATTCTATAGTGTCACCTAAATAGCTTGGCGTAATCATGGTCATAGCTGTTTCCTGTGTGAAATT
GTTATCCGCTCACAATTCCACACAACATACGAGCCGGAAGCATAAAGTGTAAAGCCTGGGGTGCCTAATG
AGTGAGCTAACTCACATTAATTGCGTTGCGCTCACTGCCCGCTTTCCAGTCGGGAAACCTGTCGTGCCAG
CTGCATTAATGAATCGGCCAACGCGCGGGGAGAGGCGGTTTGCGTATTGGGCGCTCTTCCGCTTCCTCGC
TCACTGACTCGCTGCGCTCGGTCGTTCGGCTGCGGCGAGCGGTATCAGCTCACTCAAAGGCGGTAATACG
GTTATCCACAGAATCAGGGGATAACGCAGGAAAGAACATGTGAGCAAAAGGCCAGCAAAAGGCCAGGAAC
CGTAAAAAGGCCGCGTTGCTGGCGTTTTTCCATAGGCTCCGCCCCCCTGACGAGCATCACAAAAATCGAC
GCTCAAGTCAGAGGTGGCGAAACCCGACAGGACTATAAAGATACCAGGCGTTTCCCCCTGGAAGCTCCCT
CGTGCGCTCTCCTGTTCCGACCCTGCCGCTTACCGGATACCTGTCCGCCTTTCTCCCTTCGGGAAGCGTG
GCGCTTTCTCATAGCTCACGCTGTAGGTATCTCAGTTCGGTGTAGGTCGTTCGCTCCAAGCTGGGCTGTG
TGCACGAACCCCCCGTTCAGCCCGACCGCTGCGCCTTATCCGGTAACTATCGTCTTGAGTCCAACCCGGT
AAGACACGACTTATCGCCACTGGCAGCAGCCACTGGTAACAGGATTAGCAGAGCGAGGTATGTAGGCGGT
GCTACAGAGTTCTTGAAGTGGTGGCCTAACTACGGCTACACTAGAAGAACAGTATTTGGTATCTGCGCTC
TGCTGAAGCCAGTTACCTTCGGAAAAAGAGTTGGTAGCTCTTGATCCGGCAAACAAACCACCGCTGGTAG
CGGTGGTTTTTTTGTTTGCAAGCAGCAGATTACGCGCAGAAAAAAAGGATCTCAAGAAGATCCTTTGATC
TTTTCTACGGGGTCTGACGCTCAGTGGAACGAAAACTCACGTTAAGGGATTTTGGTCATGAGATTATCAA
AAAGGATCTTCACCTAGATCCTTTTAAATTAAAAATGAAGTTTTAAATCAATCTAAAGTATATATGAGTA
AACTTGGTCTGACAGTTACCAATGCTTAATCAGTGAGGCACCTATCTCAGCGATCTGTCTATTTCGTTCA
TCCATAGTTGCCTGACTCCCCGTCGTGTAGATAACTACGATACGGGAGGGCTTACCATCTGGCCCCAGTG
CTGCAATGATACCGCGAGACCCACGCTCACCGGCTCCAGATTTATCAGCAATAAACCAGCCAGCCGGAAG
GGCCGAGCGCAGAAGTGGTCCTGCAACTTTATCCGCCTCCATCCAGTCTATTAATTGTTGCCGGGAAGCT
AGAGTAAGTAGTTCGCCAGTTAATAGTTTGCGCAACGTTGTTGCCATTGCTACAGGCATCGTGGTGTCAC
GCTCGTCGTTTGGTATGGCTTCATTCAGCTCCGGTTCCCAACGATCAAGGCGAGTTACATGATCCCCCAT
GTTGTGCAAAAAAGCGGTTAGCTCCTTCGGTCCTCCGATCGTTGTCAGAAGTAAGTTGGCCGCAGTGTTA
TCACTCATGGTTATGGCAGCACTGCATAATTCTCTTACTGTCATGCCATCCGTAAGATGCTTTTCTGTGA
CTGGTGAGTACTCAACCAAGTCATTCTGAGAATAGTGTATGCGGCGACCGAGTTGCTCTTGCCCGGCGTC
AATACGGGATAATACCGCGCCACATAGCAGAACTTTAAAAGTGCTCATCATTGGAAAACGTTCTTCGGGG
CGAAAACTCTCAAGGATCTTACCGCTGTTGAGATCCAGTTCGATGTAACCCACTCGTGCACCCAACTGAT
CTTCAGCATCTTTTACTTTCACCAGCGTTTCTGGGTGAGCAAAAACAGGAAGGCAAAATGCCGCAAAAAA
GGGAATAAGGGCGACACGGAAATGTTGAATACTCATACTCTTCCTTTTTCAATATTATTGAAGCATTTAT
CAGGGTTATTGTCTCATGAGCGGATACATATTTGAATGTATTTAGAAAAATAAACAAATAGGGGTTCCGC
GCACATTTCCCCGAAAAGTGCCACCTGATGCGGTGTGAAATACCGCACAGATGCGTAAGGAGAAAATACC
GCATCAGGAAATTGTAAGCGTTAATATTTTGTTAAAATTCGCGTTAAATTTTTGTTAAATCAGCTCATTT
TTTAACCAATAGGCCGAAATCGGCAAAATCCCTTATAAATCAAAAGAAT
